>Addgene plasmid #228883 | YY171: pPB_NFκB::GFP-GEMINI(A)_TRE::HaloTag-GEMINI(A)_UbC::rtTA3-IRES-PuroR | addgene full sequence | sequence record 454808 | Addgene NGS Result
ACTCTTCCTTTTTCAATATTATTGAAGCATTTATCAGGGTTATTGTCTCATGAGCGGATACATATTTGAA
TGTATTTAGAAAAATAAACAAATAGGGGTTCCGCGCACATTTCCCCGAAAAGTGCCACCTAAATTGTAAG
CGTTAATATTTTGTTAAAATTCGCGTTAAATTTTTGTTAAATCAGCTCATTTTTTAACCAATAGGCCGAA
ATCGGCAAAATCCCTTATAAATCAAAAGAATAGACCGAGATAGGGT
[37 nt withheld, positions 257-293]
AAAGAACGTGGACTCCAACGTCAAAGG
[49 nt withheld, positions 321-369]
T
[91 nt withheld, positions 371-461]
G
[124 nt withheld, positions 463-586]
CCCATTCGCCATTCAGGCTGCGCAACTGTTGGGAAGGGCGATCGGTGCGGGCCTCTTCGCTATTACGCCA
GCTGGCGAAAGGGGGATGTGCTGCAAGGCGATTAAGTTGGGTAACGCCAGGGTTTTCCCAGTCACGACGT
TGTAAAACGACGGCCAGTGAGCGCGCCTCGTTCATTCACGTTTTTGAACCCGTGGAGGACGGGCAGACTC
GCGGTGCAAATGTGTTTTACAGCGTGATGGAGCAGATGAAGATGCTCGACACGCTGCAGAACACGCAGCT
AGATTAACCCTAGAAAGATAATCATATTGTGACGTACGTTAAAGATAATCATGTGTAAAATTGACGCATG
TGTTTTATCGGTCTGTATATCGAGGTTTATTTATTAATTTGAATAGATATTAAGTTTTATTATATTTACA
CTTACATACTAATAATAAATTCAACAAACAATTTATTTATGTTTATTTATTTATTAAAAAAAACAAAAAC
TCAAAATTTCTTCTATAAAGTAACAAAACTTTTATGAGGGACAGCCCCCCCCCAAAGCCCCCAGGGATGT
AATTACGTCCCTCCCCCGCTAGGGGGCAGCAGCGAGCCGCCCGGGGCTCCGCTCCGGTCCGGCGCTCCCC
CCGCATCCCCGAGCCGGCAGCGTGCGGGGACAGCCCGGGCACGGGGAAGGTGGCACGGGATCGCTTTCCT
CTGAACGCTTCTCGCTGCTCTTTGAGCCTGCAGACACCTGGGGGGATACGGGGAAAAGGCCTCCACGGCC
ACTAGTCTTTCGTCTTCAAGTGGCTCCGAATTCGCCCTTCAGGTCCGAGGTTCTAGACAGGTGCCAGAAC
ATTTCTCTATCGATAGGTACCGGGGACTTTCCGGGAATTTCCGGGGACTTTCCGGGAATTTCCGGGAATT
TCCGGGGACTTTCCGGGAATTTCCGGGGACTTTCCGGGAATTTCCAGATCTGGCCTCGGCGGCCAAGCTT
GCTAGCGGGGGGCTATAAAAGGGGGTGGGGGCGTTCGTCCTCACTCTAGTTCTGCGATCTAAGTAAGCTT
GGCATTACCGGTATGAGTAAAGGAGAAGAACTTTTCACTGGAGTTGTCCCAATTCTTGTTGAATTAGATG
GTGATGTTAATGGGTACAAATTTTCTGTCAGTGGAGAGGGTGAAGGTGATGCAACATACGGAAAACTTAC
CCTTAAATTTATTTGCACTACTGGAAAACTACCTGTTCCATGGCCAACACTTGTCACTACTCTCACTTAT
GGTGTTCAATGCTTTTCAAGATATCCAGATCATATGAAGCGGCACGACTTCTTCAAGAGCGCCATGCCTG
AGGGATACGTGCAGGAGAGGACCATCTTCTTCAAGGACGACGGGAACTACAAGACACGTGCTGAAGTCAA
GTTTGAGGGAGACACCCTCGTCAACAGGATCGAGCTTAAGGGAATCGATTTCAAGGAGGACGGAAACATC
CTCGGCCACAAGTTGGAATACAACTACAACTCCCACAACGTATACATCATGGCCGACAAGCAAAAGAACG
GCATCAAAGCCAACTTCAAGACCCGCCACAACATCGAAGACGGCGGCGTGCAACTCGCTGATCATTATCA
ACAAAATACTCCAATTGGCGATGACCCTGTCCTTTTACCAGACAACCATTACCTGTCCACACAATCTGCC
CTTTCGAAAGATCCCAACGAAAAGAGAGACCACATGGTCATTCTTGAGTTTGTAACGGCTGCTGGGATTA
CACATGGCATGGATGAACTATACAAAGGTGGATCTGGGGGTAGCGGAGGATCAGGGGGTTCCGGAGGTTC
TGGCGGAAGTAGCAAAGCGAAAATTGGCATTGTGACCGTGAGCGATCGCGCGAGCGCGGGCATTACCGCA
GATATTAGCGGCAAAGCCATTATTCTGGCGCTGAATCTGTATCTGACCAGCGAATGGGAACCGATTTATC
AGGTGATTCCGGATGAACAGAAAGTTATTGAACGCACCCTGATTAAAATGGCGGATATTCAGGATTGTTG
CCTGATTGTTACCACCGGCGGCACCGGTCCGGCGAAACGTGATGTGACTCCTGAAGCAACTGAAGCGGTG
TGCGATCGTATGATGCCGGGCTTTGGCGAACTGATGCGCGCGGAAAGCCTGAAAGAAGTGCCGACCGCGA
TTCTGTCTCGCCAGACTGCGGGTCTGAGAGGTGATAGCCTGATCGTGAACCTGCCGGGTGATCCGGCCAG
CATTAGCGATTGCCTGCTGGCAGTGTTTCCGGCAATTCCGTATTGCATTGATCTGATGGAAGGGCCGTAT
CTGGAATGCAACGAAGCGATGATCAAACCGTTTCGCCCGAAAGCCAAATGACTCGAGGGTAAGCCTATCC
CTAACCCTCTCCTCGGTCTCGATTCTACGTAGTAATGAACCGGTCCACCACCACCACCACCACTAAGGAT
CCGGGGTTGGGGTTGCGCCTTTTCCAAGCACCTGCTACATAGCGGTACCCCTCGACTGTGCCTTCTAGTT
GCCAGCCATCTGTTGTTTGCCCCTCCCCCGTGCCTTCCTTGACCCTGGAAGGTGCCACTCCCACTGTCCT
TTCCTAATAAAATGAGGAAATTGCATCGCATTGTCTGAGTAGGTGTCATTCTATTCTGGGGGGTGGGGTG
GGGCAGGACAGCAAGGGGGAGGATTGGGAAGACAATAGCAGGCATGCTGGGGATGCGGTGGGCTCAATTC
CGTTTACTCCCTATCAGTGATAGAGAACGTATGAAGAGTTTACTCCCTATCAGTGATAGAGAACGTATGC
AGACTTTACTCCCTATCAGTGATAGAGAACGTATAAGGAGTTTACTCCCTATCAGTGATAGAGAACGTAT
GACCAGTTTACTCCCTATCAGTGATAGAGAACGTATCTACAGTTTACTCCCTATCAGTGATAGAGAACGT
ATATCCAGTTTACTCCCTATCAGTGATAGAGAACGTATAAGCTTTAGGCGTGTACGGTGGGCGCCTATAA
AAGCAGAGCTCGTTTAGTGAACCGTCAGATCGCCTGGAGCAATTCCACAACACTTTTGTCTTATACCAAC
TTTCCGTACCACTTCCTACCCTCGTAAAGGTCTAGAGCCGCCACCATGATCGGTACTGGCTTTCCATTCG
ACCCCCATTATGTGGAAGTCCTGGGCGAGCGCATGCACTACGTCGATGTTGGTCCGCGCGATGGCACCCC
TGTGCTGTTCCTGCACGGTAACCCGACCTCCTCCTACGTGTGGCGCAACATCATCCCGCATGTTGCACCG
ACCCATCGCTGCATTGCTCCAGACCTGATCGGTATGGGCAAATCCGACAAACCAGACCTGGGTTATTTCT
TCGACGACCACGTCCGCTTCATGGATGCCTTCATCGAAGCCCTGGGTCTGGAAGAGGTCGTCCTGGTCAT
TCACGACTGGGGCTCCGCTCTGGGTTTCCACTGGGCCAAGCGCAATCCAGAGCGCGTCAAAGGTATTGCA
TTTATGGAGTTCATCCGCCCTATCCCGATCTGGGACGAATGGCCAGAATTTGCCCGCGAGACCTTCCAGG
CCTTCCGCACCACCGACGTCGGCCGCAAGCTGATCATCGATCAGAACGTTTTTATCGAGGGTACGCTGCC
GATGGGTGTCGTCCGCCCGCTGACTGAAGTCGAGATGGACCATTACCGCGAGCCGTTCCTGAATCCTGTT
GACCGCGAGCCACTGTGGCGCTTCCCAAACGAGCTGCCAATCGCCGGTGAGCCAGCGAACATCGTCGCGC
TGGTCGAAGAATACATGGACTGGCTGCACCAGTCCCCTGTCCCGAAGCTGCTGTTCTGGGGCACCCCAGG
CGTTCTGATCCCACCGGCCGAAGCCGCTCGCCTGGCCAAAAGCCTGCCTAACTGCAAGGCTGTGGACATC
GGCCCGGGTCTGAATCTGCTGCAAGAAGACAACCCGGACCTGATCGGCAGCGAGATCGCGCGCTGGCTGT
CGACGCTCGAGATTTCCGGCGAGCCAACCACTGGTGGATCTGGGGGTAGCGGAGGATCAGGGGGTTCCGG
AGGTTCTGGCGGAAGTAGCAAAGCGAAAATTGGCATTGTGACCGTGAGCGATCGCGCGAGCGCGGGCATT
ACCGCAGATATTAGCGGCAAAGCCATTATTCTGGCGCTGAATCTGTATCTGACCAGCGAATGGGAACCGA
TTTATCAGGTGATTCCGGATGAACAGAAAGTTATTGAACGCACCCTGATTAAAATGGCGGATATTCAGGA
TTGTTGCCTGATTGTTACCACCGGCGGCACCGGTCCGGCGAAACGTGATGTGACTCCTGAAGCAACTGAA
GCGGTGTGCGATCGTATGATGCCGGGCTTTGGCGAACTGATGCGCGCGGAAAGCCTGAAAGAAGTGCCGA
CCGCGATTCTGTCTCGCCAGACTGCGGGTCTGAGAGGTGATAGCCTGATCGTGAACCTGCCGGGTGATCC
GGCCAGCATTAGCGATTGCCTGCTGGCAGTGTTTCCGGCAATTCCGTATTGCATTGATCTGATGGAAGGG
CCGTATCTGGAATGCAACGAAGCGATGATCAAACCGTTTCGCCCGAAAGCCAAATGACTCGAGGGTAAGC
CTATCCCTAACCCTCTCCTCGGTCTCGATTCTACGTAGTAATGAACCGGTCCACCACCACCACCACCACT
AAGGATCCGGGGTTGGGGTTGCGCCTTTTCCAAGCACCTGCTACATAGCGGTACCCCTCGACTGTGCCTT
CTAGTTGCCAGCCATCTGTTGTTTGCCCCTCCCCCGTGCCTTCCTTGACCCTGGAAGGTGCCACTCCCAC
TGTCCTTTCCTAATAAAATGAGGAAATTGCATCGCATTGTCTGAGTAGGTGTCATTCTATTCTGGGGGGT
GGGGTGGGGCAGGACAGCAAGGGGGAGGATTGGGAAGACAATAGCAGGCATGCTGGGGATGCGGTGGGCT
CTTCGAATTTAAATCGGATCCAGCTGAATCTAAGTGGATCTGCGATCGCTCCGGTGCCCGTCAGTACGCG
TGGCCTCCGCGCCGGGTTTTGGCGCCTCCCGCGGGCGCCCCCCTCCTCACGGCGAGCGCTGCCACGTCAG
ACGAAGGGCGCAGCGAGCGTCCTGATCCTTCCGCCCGGACGCTCAGGACAGCGGCCCGCTGCTCATAAGA
CTCGGCCTTAGAACCCCAGTATCAGCAGAAGGACATTTTAGGACGGGACTTGGGTGACTCTAGGGCACTG
GTTTTCTTTCCAGAGAGCGGAACAGGCGAGGAAAAGTAGTCCCTTCTCGGCGATTCTGCGGAGGGATCTC
CGTGGGGCGGTGAACGCCGATGATTATATAAGGACGCGCCGGGTGTGGCACAGCTAGTTCCGTCGCAGCC
GGGATTTGGGTCGCGGTTCTTGTTTGTGGATCGCTGTGATCGTCACTTGGTGAGTAGCGGGCTGCTGGGC
TGGCCGGGGCTTTCGTGGCCGCCGGGCCGCTCGGTGGGACGGAAGCGTGTGGAGAGACCGCCAAGGGCTG
TAGTCTGGGTCCGCGAGCAAGGTTGCCCTGAACTGGGGGTTGGGGGGAGCGCAGCAAAATGGCGGCTGTT
CCCGAGTCTTGAATGGAAGACGCTTGTGAGGCGGGCTGTGAGGTCGTTGAAACAAGGTGGGGGGCATGGT
GGGCGGCAAGAACCCAAGGTCTTGAGGCCTTCGCTAATGCGGGAAAGCTCTTATTCGGGTGAGATGGGCT
GGGGCACCATCTGGGGACCCTGACGTGAAGTTTGTCACTGACTGGAGAACTCGGTTTGTCGTCTGTTGCG
GGGGCGGCAGTTATGGCGGTGCCGTTGGGCAGTGCACCCGTACCTTTGGGAGCGCGCGCCCTCGTCGTGT
CGTGACGTCACCCGTTCTGTTGGCTTATAATGCAGGGTGGGGCCACCTGCCGGTAGGTGTGCGGTAGGCT
TTTCTCCGTCGCAGGACGCAGGGTTCGGGCCTAGGGTAGGCTCTCCTGAATCGACAGGCGCCGGACCTCT
GGTGAGGGGAGGGATAAGTGAGGCGTCAGTTTCTTTGGTCGGTTTTATGTACCTATCTTCTTAAGTAGCT
GAAGCTCCGGTTTTGAACTATGCGCTCGGGGTTGGCGAGTGTGTTTTGTGAAGTTTTTTAGGCACCTTTT
GAAATGTAATCATTTGGGTCAATATGTAATTTTCAGTGTTAGACTAGTAAATTGTCCGCTAAATTCTGGC
CGTTTTTGGCTTTTTTGTTAGACGCTAGCGGATCCGCCACCATGTCTAGGCTGGACAAGAGCAAAGTCAT
AAACGGAGCTCTGGAATTACTCAATGGTGTCGGTATCGAAGGCCTGACGACAAGGAAACTCGCTCAAAAG
CTGGGAGTTGAGCAGCCTACCCTGTACTGGCACGTGAAGAACAAGCGGGCCCTGCTCGATGCCCTGCCAA
TCGAGATGCTGGACAGGCATCATACCCACTTCTGCCCCCTGGAAGGCGAGTCATGGCAAGACTTTCTGCG
GAACAACGCCAAGTCATACCGCTGTGCTCTCCTCTCACATCGCGACGGGGCTAAAGTGCATCTCGGCACC
CGCCCAACAGAGAAACAGTACGAAACCCTGGAAAATCAGCTCGCGTTCCTGTGTCAGCAAGGCTTCTCCC
TGGAGAACGCACTGTACGCTCTGTCCGCCGTGGGCCACTTTACACTGGGCTGCGTATTGGAGGAACAGGA
GCATCAAGTAGCAAAAGAGGAAAGAGAGACACCTACCACCGATTCTATGCCCCCACTTCTGAGACAAGCA
ATTGAGCTGTTCGACCGGCAGGGAGCCGAACCTGCCTTCCTTTTCGGCCTGGAACTAATCATATGTGGCC
TGGAGAAACAGCTAAAGTGCGAAAGCGGCGGGCCGACCGACGCCCTTGACGATTTTGACTTAGACATGCT
CCCAGCCGATGCCCTTGACGATTTTGACCTTGACATGCTCCCCGGGTAAGGATCCGCGGCCGCAAATTCC
GCCCCTCTCCCTCCCCCCCCCCTAACGTTACTGGCCGAAGCCGCTTGGAATAAGGCCGGTGTGCGTTTGT
CTATATGTTATTTTCCACCATATTGCCGTCTTTTGGCAATGTGAGGGCCCGGAAACCTGGCCCTGTCTTC
TTGACGAGCATTCCTAGGGGTCTTTCCCCTCTCGCCAAAGGAATGCAAGGTCTGTTGAATGTCGTGAAGG
AAGCAGTTCCTCTGGAAGCTTCTTGAAGACAAACAACGTCTGTAGCGACCCTTTGCAGGCAGCGGAACCC
CCCACCTGGCGACAGGTGCCTCTGCGGCCAAAAGCCACGTGTATAAGATACACCTGCAAAGGCGGCACAA
CCCCAGTGCCACGTTGTGAGTTGGATAGTTGTGGAAAGAGTCAAATGGCTCTCCTCAAGCGTATTCAACA
AGGGGCTGAAGGATGCCCAGAAGGTACCCCATTGTATGGGATCTGATCTGGGGCCTCGGTGCACATGCTT
TACATGTGTTTAGTCGAGGTTAAAAAAACGTCTAGGCCCCCCGAACCACGGGGACGTGGTTTTCCTTTGA
AAAACACGATAATACCATGGCCACCGAGTACAAGCCCACGGTGCGCCTCGCCACCCGCGACGACGTCCCC
CGGGCCGTACGCACCCTCGCCGCCGCGTTCGCCGACTACCCCGCCACGCGCCACACCGTCGACCCGGACC
GCCACATCGAGCGGGTCACCGAGCTGCAAGAACTCTTCCTCACGCGCGTCGGGCTCGACATCGGCAAGGT
GTGGGTCGCGGACGACGGCGCCGCGGTGGCGGTCTGGACCACGCCGGAGAGCGTCGAAGCGGGGGCGGTG
TTCGCCGAGATCGGCTCGCGCATGGCCGAGTTGAGCGGTTCCCGGCTGGCCGCGCAGCAACAGATGGAAG
GCCTCCTGGCGCCGCACCGGCCCAAGGAGCCCGCGTGGTTCCTGGCCACCGTCGGCGTCTCGCCCGACCA
CCAGGGCAAGGGTCTGGGCAGCGCCGTCGTGCTCCCCGGAGTGGAGGCGGCCGAGCGCGCTGGGGTGCCC
GCCTTCCTGGAGACCTCCGCGCCCCGCAACCTCCCCTTCTACGAGCGGCTCGGCTTCACCGTCACCGCCG
ACGTCGAGGTGCCCGAAGGACCGCGCACCTGGTGCATGACCCGCAAGCCCGGTGCCTGAGTCGACAATCA
ACCTCTGGATTACAAAATTTGTGGGTTAACTTGTTTATTGCAGCTTATAATGGTTACAAATAAAGCAATA
GCATCACAAATTTCACAAATAAAGCATTTTTTTCACTGCATTCTAGTTGTGGTTTGTCCAAACTCATCAA
TGTATCTTATCATGTCTGGAATTGACTCAAATGATGTCAATTAGTCTATCAGAAGCTATCTGGTCTCCCT
TCCGGGGGACAAGACATCCCTGTTTAATATTTAAACAGCAGTGTTCCCAAACTGGGTTCTTATATCCCTT
GCTCTGGTCAACCAGGTTGCAGGGTTTCCTGTCCTCACAGGAACGAAGTCCCTAAAGAAACAGTGGCAGC
CAGGTTTAGCCCCGGAATTGACTGGATTCCTTTTTTAGGGCCCATTGGTATGGCTTTTTCCCCGTATCCC
CCCAGGTGTCTGCAGGCTCAAAGAGCAGCGAGAAGCGTTCAGAGGAAAGCGATCCCGTGCCACCTTCCCC
GTGCCCGGGCTGTCCCCGCACGCTGCCGGCTCGGGGATGCGGGGGGAGCGCCGGACCGGAGCGGAGCCCC
GGGCGGCTCGCTGCTGCCCCCTAGCGGGGGAGGGACGTAATTACATCCCTGGGGGCTTTGGGGGGGGGCT
GTCCCTGATATCTATAACAAGAAAATATATATATAATAAGTTATCACGTAAGTAGAACATGAAATAACAA
TATAATTATCGTATGAGTTAAATCTTAAAAGTCACGTAAAAGATAATCATGCGTCATTTTGACTCACGCG
GTCGTTATAGTTCAAAATCAGTGACACTTACCGCATTGACAAGCACGCCTCACGGGAGCTCCAAGCGGCG
ACTGAGATGTCCTAAATGCACAGCGACGGATTCGCGCTATTTAGAAAGAGAGAGCAATATTTCAAGAATG
CATGCGTCAATTTTACGCAGACTATCTTTCTAGGGTTAATCTAGCTGCATCAGGATCATATCGTCGGGTC
TTTTTTCCGGCTCAGTCATCGCCCAAGCTGGCGCTATCTGGGCATCGGGGAGGAAGAAGCCCGTGCCTTT
TCCCGCGAGGTTGAAGCGGCATGGAAAGAGTTTGCCGAGGATGACTGCTGCTGCATTGACGTTGAGCGAA
AACGCACGTTTACCATGATGATTCGGGAAGGTGTGGCCATGCACGCCTTTAACGGTGAACTGTTCGTTCA
GGCCACCTGGGATACCAGTTCGTCGCGGCTTTTCCGGACACAGTTCCGGATGGTCAGCCCGAAGCGCATC
AGCAACCCGAACAATACCGGCGACAGCCGGAACTGCCGTGCCGGTGTGCAGATTAATGACAGCGGTGCGG
CGCTGGGATATTACGTCAGCGAGGACGGGTATCCTGGCTGGATGCCGCAGAAATGGACATGGATACCCCG
TGAGTTACCCGGCGGGCGCGCTTGGCGTAATCATGGTCATAGCTGTTTCCTGTGTGAAATTGTTATCCGC
TCACAATTCCACACAACATACGAGCCGGAAGCATAAAGTGTAAAGCCTGGGGTGCCTAATGAGTGAGCTA
ACTCACATTAATTGCGTTGCGCTCACTGCCCGCTTTCCAGTCGGGAAACCTGTCGTGCCAGCTGCATTAA
TGAATCGGCCAACGCGCGGGGAGAGGCGGTTTGCGTATTGGGCGCTCTTCCGCTTCCTCGCTCACTGACT
CGCTGCGCTCGGTCGTTCGGCTGCGGCGAGCGGTATCAGCTCACTCAAAGGCGGTAATACGGTTATCCAC
AGAATCAGGGGATAACGCAGGAAAGAACATGTGAGCAAAAGGCCAGCAAAAGGCCAGGAACCGTAAAAAG
GCCGCGTTGCTGGCGTTTTTCCATAGGCTCCGCCCCCCTGACGAGCATCACAAAAATCGACGCTCAAGTC
AGAGGTGGCGAAACCCGACAGGACTATAAAGATACCAGGCGTTTCCCCCTGGAAGCTCCCTCGTGCGCTC
TCCTGTTCCGACCCTGCCGCTTACCGGATACCTGTCCGCCTTTCTCCCTTCGGGAAGCGTGGCGCTTTCT
CATAGCTCACGCTGTAGGTATCTCAGTTCGGTGTAGGTCGTTCGCTCCAAGCTGGGCTGTGTGCACGAAC
CCCCCGTTCAGCCCGACCGCTGCGCCTTATCCGGTAACTATCGTCTTGAGTCCAACCCGGTAAGACACGA
CTTATCGCCACTGGCAGCAGCCACTGGTAACAGGATTAGCAGAGCGAGGTATGTAGGCGGTGCTACAGAG
TTCTTGAAGTGGTGGCCTAACTACGGCTACACTAGAAGAACAGTATTTGGTATCTGCGCTCTGCTGAAGC
CAGTTACCTTCGGAAAAAGAGTTGGTAGCTCTTGATCCGGCAAACAAACCACCGCTGGTAGCGGTGGTTT
TTTTGTTTGCAAGCAGCAGATTACGCGCAGAAAAAAAGGATCTCAAGAAGATCCTTTGATCTTTTCTACG
GGGTCTGACGCTCAGTGGAACGAAAACTCACGTTAAGGGATTTTGGTCATGAGATTATCAAAAAGGATCT
TCACCTAGATCCTTTTAAATTAAAAATGAAGTTTTAAATCAATCTAAAGTATATATGAGTAAACTTGGTC
TGACAGTTACCAATGCTTAATCAGTGAGGCACCTATCTCAGCGATCTGTCTATTTCGTTCATCCATAGTT
GCCTGACTCCCCGTCGTGTAGATAACTACGATACGGGAGGGCTTACCATCTGGCCCCAGTGCTGCAATGA
TACCGCGAGACCCACGCTCACCGGCTCCAGATTTATCAGCAATAAACCAGCCAGCCGGAAGGGCCGAGCG
CAGAAGTGGTCCTGCAACTTTATCCGCCTCCATCCAGTCTATTAATTGTTGCCGGGAAGCTAGAGTAAGT
AGTTCGCCAGTTAATAGTTTGCGCAACGTTGTTGCCATTGCTACAGGCATCGTGGTGTCACGCTCGTCGT
TTGGTATGGCTTCATTCAGCTCCGGTTCCCAACGATCAAGGCGAGTTACATGATCCCCCATGTTGTGCAA
AAAAGCGGTTAGCTCCTTCGGTCCTCCGATCGTTGTCAGAAGTAAGTTGGCCGCAGTGTTATCACTCATG
GTTATGGCAGCACTGCATAATTCTCTTACTGTCATGCCATCCGTAAGATGCTTTTCTGTGACTGGTGAGT
ACTCAACCAAGTCATTCTGAGAATAGTGTATGCGGCGACCGAGTTGCTCTTGCCCGGCGTCAATACGGGA
TAATACCGCGCCACATAGCAGAACTTTAAAAGTGCTCATCATTGGAAAACGTTCTTCGGGGCGAAAACTC
TCAAGGATCTTACCGCTGTTGAGATCCAGTTCGATGTAACCCACTCGTGCACCCAACTGATCTTCAGCAT
CTTTTACTTTCACCAGCGTTTCTGGGTGAGCAAAAACAGGAAGGCAAAATGCCGCAAAAAAGGGAATAAG
GGCGACACGGAAATGTTGAATACTCAT
Features (pLannotate 1.2.2; 32 found; start..end, strand, type, name):
      1..105     -  promoter       AmpR promoter: bla
    158..586     -  rep_origin     f1 ori (sequence partly withheld): f1 bacteriophage origin of replication; arrow indicates direction of (+) strand synthesis
    591..746     -  CDS            lacZα (fragment): LacZα fragment of β-galactosidase; lacZ fragment
    748..867     +  CDS            B (fragment): PORTL_LAMBD - Experimental evidence at protein level: Swiss-Prot protein existence level 1. Forms the portal vertex of the capsid (PubMed:6228056, PubMed:6232391). This portal plays critical roles in head assembly, genome packaging, neck/tail attachment, and genome ejection (Probable). The portal protein multimerizes as a single ring-shaped homododecamer arranged around a central channel (PubMed:6232391). Binds to the terminase subunits to form the packaging machine (PubMed:7799432). From Escherichia phage lambda (Bacteriophage lambda).
   1414..1434    +  misc_feature   pause site (fragment): RNA polymerase II transcriptional pause signal from the human α2 globin gene
   1649..2362    +  CDS            mgfp5: GFP with folding enhancement mutations; mgfp5; suitable for expression in plants due to removal of a cryptic intron
   2429..2938    +  CDS            mog: MOG_HELPJ - Also known as mogA. Experimental evidence at protein level: Swiss-Prot protein existence level 1. Catalyzes the adenylation of molybdopterin as part of the biosynthesis of the molybdenum-cofactor. From Helicobacter pylori (strain J99 / ATCC 700824) (Campylobacter pylori J99).
   2954..2995    +  CDS            V5 tag: epitope tag from simian virus 5
   3011..3029    +  CDS            9xHis (fragment): 9xHis affinity tag
   3039..3064    +  promoter       hPGK promoter (fragment): human phosphoglycerate kinase 1 promoter
   3092..3299    +  polyA_signal   bGH poly(A) signal: bovine growth hormone polyadenylation signal
   3318..3694    +  promoter       TRE3G promoter: 3rd-generation Tet-responsive promoter that can be activated by binding of Tet-On® 3G
   3715..4596    +  CDS            HaloTag®: modified bacterial dehalogenase that forms covalent bonds with chloroalkane derivatives
   4675..5184    +  CDS            mog: MOG_HELPJ - Also known as mogA. Experimental evidence at protein level: Swiss-Prot protein existence level 1. Catalyzes the adenylation of molybdopterin as part of the biosynthesis of the molybdenum-cofactor. From Helicobacter pylori (strain J99 / ATCC 700824) (Campylobacter pylori J99).
   5200..5241    +  CDS            V5 tag: epitope tag from simian virus 5
   5257..5275    +  CDS            9xHis (fragment): 9xHis affinity tag
   5285..5310    +  promoter       hPGK promoter (fragment): human phosphoglycerate kinase 1 promoter
   5338..5545    +  polyA_signal   bGH poly(A) signal: bovine growth hormone polyadenylation signal
   5628..6839    +  promoter       UbC promoter: human ubiquitin C promoter
   6858..7565    +  CDS            rtTA3: reverse tetracycline transactivator 3 activates expression from Tet-responsive promoters in the presence of doxycycline
   7588..8160    +  misc_feature   IRES: internal ribosome entry site (IRES) of the encephalomyocarditis virus (EMCV)
   8169..8765    +  CDS            PuroR: puromycin N-acetyltransferase; pac from Streptomyces alboniger; confers resistance to puromycin
   8772..8799    +  misc_feature   WPRE (fragment): woodchuck hepatitis virus posttranscriptional regulatory element
   8804..8925    +  polyA_signal   SV40 poly(A) signal: SV40 polyadenylation signal
   8943..9034    +  ncRNA          G-CSF SLDE: Accession: RF00183 - G-CSF factor stem-loop destabilising element (SLDE)
   9731..10198   +  CDS            B (fragment): PORTL_LAMBD - Experimental evidence at protein level: Swiss-Prot protein existence level 1. Forms the portal vertex of the capsid (PubMed:6228056, PubMed:6232391). This portal plays critical roles in head assembly, genome packaging, neck/tail attachment, and genome ejection (Probable). The portal protein multimerizes as a single ring-shaped homododecamer arranged around a central channel (PubMed:6232391). Binds to the terminase subunits to form the packaging machine (PubMed:7799432). From Escherichia phage lambda (Bacteriophage lambda).
  10234..10256   -  protein_bind   lac operator (fragment): The lac repressor binds to the lac operator to inhibit transcription in E. coli. This inhibition can be relieved by adding lactose or isopropyl-β-D-thiogalactopyranoside (IPTG). lac repressor encoded by lacI
  10260..10290   -  promoter       lac promoter: promoter for the E. coli lac operon
  10305..10326   -  protein_bind   CAP binding site: CAP binding activates transcription in the presence of cAMP. E. coli catabolite activator protein
  10339..10431   -  CDS            lacI (fragment): lac repressor; lacI; The lac repressor binds to the lac operator to inhibit transcription in E. coli. This inhibition can be relieved by adding lactose or isopropyl-β-D-thiogalactopyranoside (IPTG).
  10614..11202   -  rep_origin     ori: high-copy-number ColE1/pMB1/pBR322/pUC origin of replication
  11373..12233   -  CDS            AmpR: β-lactamase; bla; confers resistance to ampicillin, carbenicillin, and related antibiotics
