[The description below was written by a language model from this plasmid's Addgene catalogue record and pLannotate feature annotations shown in this document.]
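Description:
YY171 (pPB_NFκB::GFP-GEMINI(A)_TRE::HaloTag-GEMINI(A)_UbC::rtTA3-IRES-PuroR) is a 12.2 kb mammalian expression plasmid built on a piggyBac transposon backbone, intended for stable genomic integration of a three-cassette payload when a piggyBac transposase is supplied. In bacteria it is maintained through a high-copy ColE1/pUC-type origin with ampicillin resistance. An f1 origin and lacZα/lac promoter remnants from the cloning backbone are also present. The automated annotation does not label the piggyBac terminal repeats, and the short "lambda portal protein" fragments flanking the payload are probably spurious or backbone-derived hits.

The first cassette places a GFP fusion to the synthetic GEMINI(A) protein under a synthetic NFκB-responsive promoter. The promoter itself is not annotated, though a transcriptional pause-site fragment lies upstream of the GFP. The second cassette drives a HaloTag–GEMINI(A) fusion from a TRE3G tetracycline-responsive promoter. In both, the GEMINI(A) portion was matched by the annotation tool to a bacterial MogA-like protein, which likely reflects sequence similarity of the scaffold rather than its function. Each fusion carries a C-terminal V5 epitope and a His tag and ends in a bGH polyadenylation signal. The third cassette uses the human UbC promoter to express rtTA3, followed by an EMCV IRES and the puromycin resistance gene with an SV40 poly(A) signal, so integrants can be selected with puromycin and constitutively make the doxycycline-dependent transactivator.

Together these parts give NFκB-dependent production of the green-labelled subunit and doxycycline-inducible production of the HaloTag-labelled subunit. This fits the associated work on a genetically encoded assembly recorder that resolves cellular signalling histories over time.
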