Addgene plasmid #228883: YY171: pPB_NFκB::GFP-GEMINI(A)_TRE::HaloTag-GEMINI(A)_UbC::rtTA3-IRES-PuroR
Purpose: PiggyBac plasmid expressing the GFP-GEMINI(A) under the control of a synthetic NFκB-responsive promotor, and rtTA3 and PuroR under the control of a UbC promoter.
Depositing lab: Dingchang Lin. Depositing organization: Johns Hopkins University and School of Medicine. Publication: Genetically encoded assembly recorder temporally resolves cellular histories in cellulo and in vivo. Yan Y, Lu J, Li Z, Zhao Z, Shay TF, Wang S, Lei Y, Wang Y, Chen W, Parker P, Yang H, Qi A, Sun Y, Bergles DE, Baker D, Lin D. bioRxiv [Preprint]. 2025 Jul 18:2025.07.16.664392. doi: 10.1101/2025.07.16.664392. PubMed 40791436.
Backbone
  Vector backbone: pPiggyBac
  Total vector size (bp): 12233
  Vector type: Mammalian Expression
  Selectable markers: Puromycin
Growth in bacteria
  Bacterial resistance: Ampicillin, 100 μg/mL
  Growth temperature: 30°C
  Growth strain: NEB Stable
  Copy number: High Copy
Gene/Insert
  Gene/Insert name: GFP-fused GEMINI(A), HaloTag-fuse GEMINI(A) (alt name: GFP-GEMINI(A); HT-GEMINI(A))
  Species: Synthetic
  Insert size (bp): 3900
  Promoter: pNFκB; TRE
  Cloning method: Gibson Cloning
  Sequencing primers: 5′ cttcctaccctcgtaaagg
Terms and licenses: Academic/Nonprofit Terms; Industry Terms: Not Available to Industry
Depositor comments: Please visit https://doi.org/10.1101/2025.07.16.664392 for bioRxiv preprint.
How to cite: YY171: pPB_NFκB::GFP-GEMINI(A)_TRE::HaloTag-GEMINI(A)_UbC::rtTA3-IRES-PuroR was a gift from Dingchang Lin (Addgene plasmid # 228883 ; http://n2t.net/addgene:228883 ; RRID:Addgene_228883)
